>Addgene plasmid #82309 | pDONR223_PDPK1_WT | addgene full sequence | sequence record 165313 | Addgene NGS result
GGCAGTTCCCTACTCTCGCGTTAACGCTAGCATGGATGTTTTCCCAGTCACGACGTTGTAAAACGACGGC
CAGTCTTAAGCTCGGGCCCCAAATAATGATTTTATTTTGACTGATAGTGACCTGTTCGTTGCAACAAATT
GATGAGCAATGCTTTTTTATAATGCCAACTTTGTACAAAAAAGTTGGCATGGCCAGGACCACCAGCCAGC
TGTATGACGCCGTGCCCATCCAGTCCAGCGTGGTGTTATGTTCCTGCCCATCCCCATCAATGGTGAGGAC
CCAGACTGAGTCCAGCACGCCCCCTGGCATTCCTGGTGGCAGCAGGCAGGGCCCCGCCATGGACGGCACT
GCAGCCGAGCCTCGGCCCGGCGCCGGCTCCCTGCAGCATGCCCAGCCTCCGCCGCAGCCTCGGAAGAAGC
GGCCTGAGGACTTCAAGTTTGGGAAAATCCTTGGGGAAGGCTCTTTTTCCACGGTTGTCCTGGCTCGAGA
ACTGGCAACCTCCAGAGAATATGCGACCAGGGCCAACTCATTCGTGGGAACAGCGCAGTACGTTTCTCCA
GAGCTGCTCACGGAGAAGTCCGCCTGTAAGAGTTCAGACCTTTGGGCTCTTGGATGCATAATATACCAGC
TTGTGGCAGGACTCCCACCATTCCGAGCTGGAAACGAGTATCTTATATTTCAGAAGATCATTAAGTTGGA
ATATGACTTTCCAGAAAAATTCTTCCCTAAGGCAAGAGACCTCGTGGAGAAACTTTTGGTTTTAGATGCC
ACAAAGCGGTTAGGCTGTGAGGAAATGGAAGGATACGGACCTCTTAAAGCACACCCGTTCTTCGAGTCCG
TCACGTGGGAGAACCTGCACCAGCAGACGCCTCCGAAGCTCACCGCTTACCTGCCGGCTATGTCGGAAGA
CGACGAGGACTGCTATGGCAATTATGACAATCTCCTGAGCCAGTTTGGCTGCATGCAGGTGTCTTCGTCC
TCCTCCTCACACTCCCTGTCAGCCTCCGACACGGGCCTGCCCCAGAGGTCAGGCAGCAACATAGAGCAGT
ACATTCACGATCTGGACTCGAACTCCTTTGAACTGGACTTACAGTTTTCCGAAGATGAGAAGAGGTTGTT
GTTGGAGAAGCAGGCTGGCGGAAACCCTTGGCACCAGTTTGTAGAAAATAATTTAATACTAAAGATGGGC
CCAGTGGATAAGCGGAAGGGTTTATTTGCAAGACGACGACAGCTGTTGCTCACAGAAGGACCACATTTAT
ATTATGTGGATCCTGTCAACAAAGTTCTGAAAGGTGAAATTCCTTGGTCACAAGAACTTCGACCAGAGGC
CAAGAATTTTAAAACTTTCTTTGTCCACACGCCTAACAGGACGTATTATCTGATGGACCCCAGCGGGAAC
GCACACAAGTGGTGCAGGAAGATCCAGGAGGTTTGGAGGCAGCGATACCAGAGCCACCCGGACGCCGCTG
TGCAGTGCCCAACTTTCTTGTACAAAGTTGGCATTATAAGAAAGCATTGCTTATCAATTTGTTGCAACGA
ACAGGTCACTATCAGTCAAAATAAAATCATTATTTGCCATCCAGCTGATATCCCCTATAGTGAGTCGTAT
TACATGGTCATAGCTGTTTCCTGGCAGCTCTGGCCCGTGTCTCAAAATCTCTGATGTTACATTGCACAAG
ATAAAAATATATCATCATGCCTCCTCTAGACCAGCCAGGACAGAAATGCCTCGACTTCGCTGCTACCCAA
GGTTGCCGGGTGACGCACACCGTGGAAACGGATGAAGGCACGAACCCAGTGGACATAAGCCTGTTCGGTT
CGTAAGCTGTAATGCAAGTAGCGTATGCGCTCACGCAACTGGTCCAGAACCTTGACCGAACGCAGCGGTG
GTAACGGCGCAGTGGCGGTTTTCATGGCTTGTTATGACTGTTTTTTTGGGGTACAGTCTATGCCTCGGGC
ATCCAAGCAGCAAGCGCGTTACGCCGTGGGTCGATGTTTGATGTTATGGAGCAGCAACGATGTTACGCAG
CAGGGCAGTCGCCCTAAAACAAAGTTAAACATTATGAGGGAAGCGGTGATCGCCGAAGTATCGACTCAAC
TATCAGAGGTAGTTGGCGTCATCGAGCGCCATCTCGAACCGACGTTGCTGGCCGTACATTTGTACGGCTC
CGCAGTGGATGGCGGCCTGAAGCCACACAGTGATATTGATTTGCTGGTTACGGTGACCGTAAGGCTTGAT
GAAACAACGCGGCGAGCTTTGATCAACGACCTTTTGGAAACTTCGGCTTCCCCTGGAGAGAGCGAGATTC
TCCGCGCTGTAGAAGTCACCATTGTTGTGCACGACGACATCATTCCGTGGCGTTATCCAGCTAAGCGCGA
ACTGCAATTTGGAGAATGGCAGCGCAATGACATTCTTGCAGGTATCTTCGAGCCAGCCACGATCGACATT
GATCTGGCTATCTTGCTGACAAAAGCAAGAGAACATAGCGTTGCCTTGGTAGGTCCAGCGGCGGAGGAAC
TCTTTGATCCGGTTCCTGAACAGGATCTATTTGAGGCGCTAAATGAAACCTTAACGCTATGGAACTCGCC
GCCCGACTGGGCTGGCGATGAGCGAAATGTAGTGCTTACGTTGTCCCGCATTTGGTACAGCGCAGTAACC
GGCAAAATCGCGCCGAAGGATGTCGCTGCCGACTGGGCAATGGAGCGCCTGCCGGCCCAGTATCAGCCCG
TCATACTTGAAGCTAGACAGGCTTATCTTGGACAAGAAGAAGATCGCTTGGCCTCGCGCGCAGATCAGTT
GGAAGAATTTGTCCACTACGTGAAAGGCGAGATCACCAAGGTAGTCGGCAAATAACCCTCGAGCCACCCA
TGACCAAAATCCCTTAACGTGAGTTACGCGTCGTTCCACTGAGCGTCAGACCCCGTAGAAAAGATCAAAG
GATCTTCTTGAGATCCTTTTTTTCTGCGCGTAATCTGCTGCTTGCAAACAAAAAAACCACCGCTACCAGC
GGTGGTTTGTTTGCCGGATCAAGAGCTACCAACTCTTTTTCCGAAGGTAACTGGCTTCAGCAGAGCGCAG
ATACCAAATACTGTTCTTCTAGTGTAGCCGTAGTTAGGCCACCACTTCAAGAACTCTGTAGCACCGCCTA
CATACCTCGCTCTGCTAATCCTGTTACCAGTGGCTGCTGCCAGTGGCGATAAGTCGTGTCTTACCGGGTT
GGACTCAAGACGATAGTTACCGGATAAGGCGCAGCGGTCGGGCTGAACGGGGGGTTCGTGCACACAGCCC
AGCTTGGAGCGAACGACCTACACCGAACTGAGATACCTACAGCGTGAGCTATGAGAAAGCGCCACGCTTC
CCGAAGGGAGAAAGGCGGACAGGTATCCGGTAAGCGGCAGGGTCGGAACAGGAGAGCGCACGAGGGAGCT
TCCAGGGGGAAACGCCTGGTATCTTTATAGTCCTGTCGGGTTTCGCCACCTCTGACTTGAGCGTCGATTT
TTGTGATGCTCGTCAGGGGGGCGGAGCCTATGGAAAAACGCCAGCAACGCGGCCTTTTTACGGTTCCTGG
CCTTTTGCTGGCCTTTTGCTCACATGTTCTTTCCTGCGTTATCCCCTGATTCTGTGGATAACCGTATTAC
CGCCTTTGAGTGAGCTGATACCGCTCGCCGCAGCCGAACGACCGAGCGCAGCGAGTCAGTGAGCGAGGAA
GCGGAAGAGCGCCCAATACGCAAACCGCCTCTCCCCGCGCGTTGGCCGATTCATTAATGCAGCTGGCACG
ACAGGTTTCCCGACTGGAAAGCGGGCAGTGAGCGCAACGCAATTAATACGCGTACCGCTAGCCAGGAAGA
GTTTGTAGAAACGCAAAAAGGCCATCCGTCAGGATGGCCTTCTGCTTAGTTTGATGCCTGGCAGTTTATG
GCGGGCGTCCTGCCCGCCACCCTCCGGGCCGTTGCTTCACAACGTTCAAATCCGCTCCCGGCGGATTTGT
CCTACTCAGGAGAGCGTTCACCGACAAACAACAGATAAAACGAAAGGCCCAGTCTTCCGACTGAGCCTTT
CGTTTTATTTGATGCCT
Features (pLannotate 1.2.2; 12 found; start..end, strand, type, name):
     38..74      -  CDS            lacZα (fragment): LacZα fragment of β-galactosidase; lacZ fragment
     91..186     +  protein_bind   attL3: mutant version of attL; recombination site for the Gateway® LR reaction LR Clonase™
    189..1475    +  CDS            PDPK1 (fragment): PDPK1_HUMAN - Also known as PDK1. Experimental evidence at protein level: Swiss-Prot protein existence level 1. Serine/threonine kinase which acts as a master kinase, phosphorylating and activating a subgroup of the AGC family of protein kinases. Its targets include: protein kinase B (PKB/AKT1, PKB/AKT2, PKB/AKT3), p70 ribosomal protein S6 kinase (RPS6KB1), p90 ribosomal protein S6 kinase (RPS6KA1, RPS6KA2 and RPS6KA3), cyclic AMP-dependent protein kinase (PRKACA), protein kinase C (PRKCD and PRKCZ), serum and glucocorticoid-inducible kinase (SGK1, SGK2 and SGK3), p21-activated kinase-1 (PAK1)
   1478..1576    -  protein_bind   attL2: mutant version of attL; recombination site for the Gateway® LR reaction LR Clonase™
   1594..1612    -  promoter       T7 promoter: promoter for bacteriophage T7 RNA polymerase
   1802..1825    +  promoter       Pc promoter (fragment): intI1 (promoter lies within the coding sequence); class 1 integron promoter
   2001..2057    +  CDS            GmR (fragment): gentamycin acetyltransferase; aacC1; confers resistance to gentamycin
   2064..2855    +  CDS            SmR: aminoglycoside adenylyltransferase (Murphy, 1985); aadA; confers resistance to spectinomycin and streptomycin
   2948..3536    +  rep_origin     ori: high-copy-number ColE1/pMB1/pBR322/pUC origin of replication
   3719..3811    +  CDS            lacI (fragment): lac repressor; lacI; The lac repressor binds to the lac operator to inhibit transcription in E. coli. This inhibition can be relieved by adding lactose or isopropyl-β-D-thiogalactopyranoside (IPTG).
   3866..3893    -  terminator     rrnB T2 terminator: transcription terminator T2 from the E. coli rrnB gene
   4025..4068    +  terminator     rrnB T1 terminator: Escherichia coli rrnB; transcription terminator T1 from the E. coli rrnB gene
