[The description below was written by a language model from this plasmid's Addgene catalogue record and pLannotate feature annotations shown in this document.]
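Description:
pDONR223_PDPK1_WT is a Gateway entry clone built on the Invitrogen pDONR223 backbone and carrying the wild-type human PDPK1 open reading frame (also known as PDK1), which encodes a serine/threonine "master" kinase that phosphorylates and activates AGC-family kinases such as AKT, S6 kinases, SGK and PKC isoforms. It belongs to the Target Accelerator Plasmid Collection, a resource assembled for systematic functional testing of cancer-associated genes and alleles, in which this clone serves as the wild-type reference for PDPK1. The plasmid is maintained in E. coli at high copy through a ColE1/pUC-type origin and is selected with spectinomycin via the aadA (SmR) aminoglycoside adenylyltransferase gene. The short Pc integron promoter and GmR fragments annotated just upstream of that gene appear to be remnants of the resistance cassette.

In the 4,077-nt sequenced record, the PDPK1 coding region (about 1.3 kb, annotated as a fragment relative to the Swiss-Prot reference protein) sits between two attL recombination sites. The annotation software labels these attL3 and attL2. These sites allow the insert to be transferred by LR Clonase reaction into any compatible Gateway destination vector. The entry clone has no promoter driving the insert, so it is a shuttle and archive construct rather than an expression vector. A T7 promoter lies outside the attL2 site, and rrnB T1 and T2 terminators insulate the cassette from read-through transcription. The depositor notes that the ORF is in the "open" configuration, with no stop codon directly after the insert, so it can be fused in frame to C-terminal tags or reporters supplied by the destination vector. Small lacZα and lacI fragments are backbone remnants.
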