Addgene plasmid #82309: pDONR223_PDPK1_WT
Purpose: Gateway Donor vector containing PDPK1 , part of the Target Accelerator Plasmid Collection.
Depositing lab: Jesse Boehm & William Hahn & David Root. Depositing organization: Broad Institute. Publication: Systematic Functional Interrogation of Rare Cancer Variants Identifies Oncogenic Alleles. Kim E, Ilic N, Shrestha Y, Zou L, Kamburov A, Zhu C, Yang X, Lubonja R, Tran N, Nguyen C, Lawrence MS, Piccioni F, Bagul M, Doench JG, Chouinard CR, Wu X, Hogstrom L, Natoli T, Tamayo P, Horn H, Corsello SM, Lage K, Root DE, Subramanian A, Golub TR, Getz G, Boehm JS, Hahn WC. Cancer Discov. 2016 Jul;6(7):714-26. doi: 10.1158/2159-8290.CD-16-0160. Epub 2016 May 4. PubMed 27147599.
Backbone
  Vector backbone: pDONR223
  Backbone manufacturer: Invitrogen
  Backbone size w/o insert (bp): 2790
  Vector type: Gateway Entry vector
Growth in bacteria
  Bacterial resistance: Spectinomycin, 50 μg/mL
  Growth temperature: 37°C
  Growth strain: DH5alpha
  Copy number: High Copy
Gene/Insert
  Gene/Insert name: PDPK1
  Species: H. sapiens (human)
  Mutation: WT
  GenBank ID: NM_031268.5
  Entrez Gene: PDPK1 (a.k.a. PDK1, PDPK2, PDPK2P, PRO0461)
  Promoter: None
  Cloning method: Gateway Cloning
  Sequencing primers: 5′ M13pUC-fwd; 3′ M13-Rev
Terms and licenses: Academic/Nonprofit Terms; Industry Terms: Not Available to Industry
Depositor comments: Open state: NO stop codon immediately follows insert. Supporting reference: Systematic morphological profiling of human gene and allele function via Cell Painting. Rohban MH, et al. Elife. 2017, Mar 18;6. pii: e24060. PubMed PMID 28315521
How to cite: pDONR223_PDPK1_WT was a gift from Jesse Boehm & William Hahn & David Root (Addgene plasmid # 82309 ; http://n2t.net/addgene:82309 ; RRID:Addgene_82309)
