>Addgene plasmid #82309 | pDONR223_PDPK1_WT | depositor partial sequence | sequence record 155680 | Insert sequence
ATGGCCAGGACCACCAGCCAGCTGTATGACGCCGTGCCCATCCAGTCCAGCGTGGTGTTATGTTCCTGCC
CATCCCCATCAATGGTGAGGACCCAGACTGAGTCCAGCACGCCCCCTGGCATTCCTGGTGGCAGCAGGCA
GGGCCCCGCCATGGACGGCACTGCAGCCGAGCCTCGGCCCGGCGCCGGCTCCCTGCAGCATGCCCAGCCT
CCGCCGCAGCCTCGGAAGAAGCGGCCTGAGGACTTCAAGTTTGGGAAAATCCTTGGGGAAGGCTCTTTTT
CCACGGTTGTCCTGGCTCGAGAACTGGCAACCTCCAGAGAATATGCGACCAGGGCCAACTCATTCGTGGG
AACAGCGCAGTACGTTTCTCCAGAGCTGCTCACGGAGAAGTCCGCCTGTAAGAGTTCAGACCTTTGGGCT
CTTGGATGCATAATATACCAGCTTGTGGCAGGACTCCCACCATTCCGAGCTGGAAACGAGTATCTTATAT
TTCAGAAGATCATTAAGTTGGAATATGACTTTCCAGAAAAATTCTTCCCTAAGGCAAGAGACCTCGTGGA
GAAACTTTTGGTTTTAGATGCCACAAAGCGGTTAGGCTGTGAGGAAATGGAAGGATACGGACCTCTTAAA
GCACACCCGTTCTTCGAGTCCGTCACGTGGGAGAACCTGCACCAGCAGACGCCTCCGAAGCTCACCGCTT
ACCTGCCGGCTATGTCGGAAGACGACGAGGACTGCTATGGCAATTATGACAATCTCCTGAGCCAGTTTGG
CTGCATGCAGGTGTCTTCGTCCTCCTCCTCACACTCCCTGTCAGCCTCCGACACGGGCCTGCCCCAGAGG
TCAGGCAGCAACATAGAGCAGTACATTCACGATCTGGACTCGAACTCCTTTGAACTGGACTTACAGTTTT
CCGAAGATGAGAAGAGGTTGTTGTTGGAGAAGCAGGCTGGCGGAAACCCTTGGCACCAGTTTGTAGAAAA
TAATTTAATACTAAAGATGGGCCCAGTGGATAAGCGGAAGGGTTTATTTGCAAGACGACGACAGCTGTTG
CTCACAGAAGGACCACATTTATATTATGTGGATCCTGTCAACAAAGTTCTGAAAGGTGAAATTCCTTGGT
CACAAGAACTTCGACCAGAGGCCAAGAATTTTAAAACTTTCTTTGTCCACACGCCTAACAGGACGTATTA
TCTGATGGACCCCAGCGGGAACGCACACAAGTGGTGCAGGAAGATCCAGGAGGTTTGGAGGCAGCGATAC
CAGAGCCACCCGGACGCCGCTGTGCAG
